>Addgene plasmid #90553 | BUB1 A6.1 gRNA | addgene full sequence | sequence record 182856 | Addgene NGS Result
CAAACCGCCTCTCCCCGCGCGTTGGCCGATTCATTAATGCAGCTGGCACGACAGGTTTCCCGACTGGAAA
GCGGGCAGTGAGCGCAACGCAATTAATGTGAGTTAGCTCACTCATTAGGCACCCCAGGCTTTACACTTTA
TGCTTCCGGCTCGTATGTTGTGTGGAATTGTGAGCGGATAACAATTTCACACAGGAAACAGCTATGACCA
TGATTACGCCAAGCGCGCAATTAACCCTCACTAAAGGGAACAAAAGCTGGAGCTGCAAGCTTAATGTAGT
CTTATGCAATACTCTTGTAGTCTTGCAACATGGTAACGATGAGTTAGCAACATGCCTTACAAGGAGAGAA
AAAGCACCGTGCATGCCGATTGGTGGAAGTAAGGTGGTACGATCGTGCCTTATTAGGAAGGCAACAGACG
GGTCTGACATGGATTGGACGAACCACTGAATTGCCGCATTGCAGAGATATTGTATTTAAGTGCCTAGCTC
GATACATAAACGGGTCTCTCTGGTTAGACCAGATCTGAGCCTGGGAGCTCTCTGGCTAACTAGGGAACCC
ACTGCTTAAGCCTCAATAAAGCTTGCCTTGAGTGCTTCAAGTAGTGTGTGCCCGTCTGTTGTGTGACTCT
GGTAACTAGAGATCCCTCAGACCCTTTTAGTCAGTGTGGAAAATCTCTAGCAGTGGCGCCCGAACAGGGA
CTTGAAAGCGAAAGGGAAACCAGAGGAGCTCTCTCGACGCAGGACTCGGCTTGCTGAAGCGCGCACGGCA
AGAGGCGAGGGGCGGCGACTGGTGAGTACGCCAAAAATTTTGACTAGCGGAGGCTAGAAGGAGAGAGATG
GGTGCGAGAGCGTCAGTATTAAGCGGGGGAGAATTAGATCGCGATGGGAAAAAATTCGGTTAAGGCCAGG
GGGAAAGAAAAAATATAAATTAAAACATATAGTATGGGCAAGCAGGGAGCTAGAACGATTCGCAGTTAAT
CCTGGCCTGTTAGAAACATCAGAAGGCTGTAGACAAATACTGGGACAGCTACAACCATCCCTTCAGACAG
GATCAGAAGAACTTAGATCATTATATAATACAGTAGCAACCCTCTATTGTGTGCATCAAAGGATAGAGAT
AAAAGACACCAAGGAAGCTTTAGACAAGATAGAGGAAGAGCAAAACAAAAGTAAGACCACCGCACAGCAA
GCGGCCGCTGATCTTCAGACCTGGAGGAGGAGATATGAGGGACAATTGGAGAAGTGAATTATATAAATAT
AAAGTAGTAAAAATTGAACCATTAGGAGTAGCACCCACCAAGGCAAAGAGAAGAGTGGTGCAGAGAGAAA
AAAGAGCAGTGGGAATAGGAGCTTTGTTCCTTGGGTTCTTGGGAGCAGCAGGAAGCACTATGGGCGCAGC
GTCAATGACGCTGACGGTACAGGCCAGACAATTATTGTCTGGTATAGTGCAGCAGCAGAACAATTTGCTG
AGGGCTATTGAGGCGCAACAGCATCTGTTGCAACTCACAGTCTGGGGCATCAAGCAGCTCCAGGCAAGAA
TCCTGGCTGTGGAAAGATACCTAAAGGATCAACAGCTCCTGGGGATTTGGGGTTGCTCTGGAAAACTCAT
TTGCACCACTGCTGTGCCTTGGAATGCTAGTTGGAGTAATAAATCTCTGGAACAGATTTGGAATCACACG
ACCTGGATGGAGTGGGACAGAGAAATTAACAATTACACAAGCTTAATACACTCCTTAATTGAAGAATCGC
AAAACCAGCAAGAAAAGAATGAACAAGAATTATTGGAATTAGATAAATGGGCAAGTTTGTGGAATTGGTT
TAACATAACAAATTGGCTGTGGTATATAAAATTATTCATAATGATAGTAGGAGGCTTGGTAGGTTTAAGA
ATAGTTTTTGCTGTACTTTCTATAGTGAATAGAGTTAGGCAGGGATATTCACCATTATCGTTTCAGACCC
ACCTCCCAACCCCGAGGGGACCCAGAGAGGGCCTATTTCCCATGATTCCTTCATATTTGCATATACGATA
CAAGGCTGTTAGAGAGATAATTAGAATTAATTTGACTGTAAACACAAAGATATTAGTACAAAATACGTGA
CGTAGAAAGTAATAATTTCTTGGGTAGTTTGCAGTTTTAAAATTATGTTTTAAAATGGACTATCATATGC
TTACCGTAACTTGAAAGTATTTCGATTTCTTGGCTTTATATATCTTGTGGAAAGGACGAAACACCGCATT
GCCTGGGCGGGGCATCGTTTAAGAGCTATGCTGGAAACAGCATAGCAAGTTTAAATAAGGCTAGTCCGTT
ATCAACTTGAAAAAGTGGCACCGAGTCGGTGCTTTTTTTGAATTCTAGATCTTGAGACAAATGGCAGTAT
TCATCCACAATTTTAAAAGAAAAGGGGGGATTGGGGGGTACAGTGCAGGGGAAAGAATAGTAGACATAAT
AGCAACAGACATACAAACTAAAGAATTACAAAAACAAATTACAAAAATTCAAAATTTTCGGGTTTATTAC
AGGGACAGCAGAGATCCACTTTGGCGCCGGCTCGAGTGGCTCCGGTGCCCGTCAGTGGGCAGAGCGCACA
TCGCCCACAGTCCCCGAGAAGTTGGGGGGAGGGGTCGGCAATTGAACCGGTGCCTAGAGAAGGTGGCGCG
GGGTAAACTGGGAAAGTGATGTCGTGTACTGGCTCCGCCTTTTTCCCGAGGGTGGGGGAGAACCGTATAT
AAGTGCAGTAGTCGCCGTGAACGTTCTTTTTCGCAACGGGTTTGCCGCCAGAACACAGGTGTCGTGACGC
GGGATCCGCCACCATGACCGAGTACAAGCCCACGGTGCGCCTCGCCACCCGCGACGACGTCCCCAGGGCC
GTACGCACCCTCGCCGCCGCGTTCGCCGACTACCCCGCCACGCGCCACACCGTCGATCCGGACCGCCACA
TCGAGCGGGTCACCGAGCTGCAAGAACTCTTCCTCACGCGCGTCGGGCTCGACATCGGCAAGGTGTGGGT
CGCGGACGACGGCGCCGCGGTGGCGGTCTGGACCACGCCGGAGAGCGTCGAAGCGGGGGCGGTGTTCGCC
GAGATCGGCCCGCGCATGGCCGAGTTGAGCGGTTCCCGGCTGGCCGCGCAGCAACAGATGGAAGGCCTCC
TGGCGCCGCACCGGCCCAAGGAGCCCGCGTGGTTCCTGGCCACCGTCGGAGTCTCGCCCGACCACCAGGG
CAAGGGTCTGGGCAGCGCCGTCGTGCTCCCCGGAGTGGAGGCGGCCGAGCGCGCCGGGGTGCCCGCCTTC
CTGGAGACCTCCGCGCCCCGCAACCTCCCCTTCTACGAGCGGCTCGGCTTCACCGTCACCGCCGACGTCG
AGGTGCCCGAAGGACCGCGCACCTGGTGCATGACCCGCAAGCCCGGTGCCTGAACGCGTTAAGTCGACAA
TCAACCTCTGGATTACAAAATTTGTGAAAGATTGACTGGTATTCTTAACTATGTTGCTCCTTTTACGCTA
TGTGGATACGCTGCTTTAATGCCTTTGTATCATGCTATTGCTTCCCGTATGGCTTTCATTTTCTCCTCCT
TGTATAAATCCTGGTTGCTGTCTCTTTATGAGGAGTTGTGGCCCGTTGTCAGGCAACGTGGCGTGGTGTG
CACTGTGTTTGCTGACGCAACCCCCACTGGTTGGGGCATTGCCACCACCTGTCAGCTCCTTTCCGGGACT
TTCGCTTTCCCCCTCCCTATTGCCACGGCGGAACTCATCGCCGCCTGCCTTGCCCGCTGCTGGACAGGGG
CTCGGCTGTTGGGCACTGACAATTCCGTGGTGTTGTCGGGGAAATCATCGTCCTTTCCTTGGCTGCTCGC
CTGTGTTGCCACCTGGATTCTGCGCGGGACGTCCTTCTGCTACGTCCCTTCGGCCCTCAATCCAGCGGAC
CTTCCTTCCCGCGGCCTGCTGCCGGCTCTGCGGCCTCTTCCGCGTCTTCGCCTTCGCCCTCAGACGAGTC
GGATCTCCCTTTGGGCCGCCTCCCCGCGTCGACTTTAAGACCAATGACTTACAAGGCAGCTGTAGATCTT
AGCCACTTTTTAAAAGAAAAGGGGGGACTGGAAGGGCTAATTCACTCCCAACGAAGACAAGATCTGCTTT
TTGCTTGTACTGGGTCTCTCTGGTTAGACCAGATCTGAGCCTGGGAGCTCTCTGGCTAACTAGGGAACCC
ACTGCTTAAGCCTCAATAAAGCTTGCCTTGAGTGCTTCAAGTAGTGTGTGCCCGTCTGTTGTGTGACTCT
GGTAACTAGAGATCCCTCAGACCCTTTTAGTCAGTGTGGAAAATCTCTAGCAGTACGTATAGTAGTTCAT
GTCATCTTATTATTCAGTATTTATAACTTGCAAAGAAATGAATATCAGAGAGTGAGAGGAACTTGTTTAT
TGCAGCTTATAATGGTTACAAATAAAGCAATAGCATCACAAATTTCACAAATAAAGCATTTTTTTCACTG
CATTCTAGTTGTGGTTTGTCCAAACTCATCAATGTATCTTATCATGTCTGGCTCTAGCTATCCCGCCCCT
AACTCCGCCCATCCCGCCCCTAACTCCGCCCAGTTCCGCCCATTCTCCGCCCCATGGCTGACTAATTTTT
TTTATTTATGCAGAGGCCGAGGCCGCCTCGGCCTCTGAGCTATTCCAGAAGTAGTGAGGAGGCTTTTTTG
GAGGCCTAGGGACGTACCCAATTCGCCCTATAGTGAGTCGTATTACGCGCGCTCACTGGCCGTCGTTTTA
CAACGTCGTGACTGGGAAAACCCTGGCGTTACCCAACTTAATCGCCTTGCAGCACATCCCCCTTTCGCCA
GCTGGCGTAATAGCGAAGAGGCCCGCACCGATCGCCCTTCCCAACAGTTGCGCAGCCTGAATGGCGAATG
GG
[124 nt withheld, positions 4903-5026]
C
[91 nt withheld, positions 5028-5118]
A
[49 nt withheld, positions 5120-5168]
CCTTTGACGTTGGAGTCCACGTTCTTT
[37 nt withheld, positions 5196-5232]
ACCCTATCTCGGTCTATTCTTTTGATTTATAAGGGATTTTGCCGATTTCGGCCTATTGGTTAAAAAATGA
GCTGATTTAACAAAAATTTAACGCGAATTTTAACAAAATATTAACGCTTACAATTTAGGTGGCACTTTTC
GGGGAAATGTGCGCGGAACCCCTATTTGTTTATTTTTCTAAATACATTCAAATATGTATCCGCTCATGAG
ACAATAACCCTGATAAATGCTTCAATAATATTGAAAAAGGAAGAGTATGAGTATTCAACATTTCCGTGTC
GCCCTTATTCCCTTTTTTGCGGCATTTTGCCTTCCTGTTTTTGCTCACCCAGAAACGCTGGTGAAAGTAA
AAGATGCTGAAGATCAGTTGGGTGCACGAGTGGGTTACATCGAACTGGATCTCAACAGCGGTAAGATCCT
TGAGAGTTTTCGCCCCGAAGAACGTTTTCCAATGATGAGCACTTTTAAAGTTCTGCTATGTGGCGCGGTA
TTATCCCGTATTGACGCCGGGCAAGAGCAACTCGGTCGCCGCATACACTATTCTCAGAATGACTTGGTTG
AGTACTCACCAGTCACAGAAAAGCATCTTACGGATGGCATGACAGTAAGAGAATTATGCAGTGCTGCCAT
AACCATGAGTGATAACACTGCGGCCAACTTACTTCTGACAACGATCGGAGGACCGAAGGAGCTAACCGCT
TTTTTGCACAACATGGGGGATCATGTAACTCGCCTTGATCGTTGGGAACCGGAGCTGAATGAAGCCATAC
CAAACGACGAGCGTGACACCACGATGCCTGTAGCAATGGCAACAACGTTGCGCAAACTATTAACTGGCGA
ACTACTTACTCTAGCTTCCCGGCAACAATTAATAGACTGGATGGAGGCGGATAAAGTTGCAGGACCACTT
CTGCGCTCGGCCCTTCCGGCTGGCTGGTTTATTGCTGATAAATCTGGAGCCGGTGAGCGTGGGTCTCGCG
GTATCATTGCAGCACTGGGGCCAGATGGTAAGCCCTCCCGTATCGTAGTTATCTACACGACGGGGAGTCA
GGCAACTATGGATGAACGAAATAGACAGATCGCTGAGATAGGTGCCTCACTGATTAAGCATTGGTAACTG
TCAGACCAAGTTTACTCATATATACTTTAGATTGATTTAAAACTTCATTTTTAATTTAAAAGGATCTAGG
TGAAGATCCTTTTTGATAATCTCATGACCAAAATCCCTTAACGTGAGTTTTCGTTCCACTGAGCGTCAGA
CCCCGTAGAAAAGATCAAAGGATCTTCTTGAGATCCTTTTTTTCTGCGCGTAATCTGCTGCTTGCAAACA
AAAAAACCACCGCTACCAGCGGTGGTTTGTTTGCCGGATCAAGAGCTACCAACTCTTTTTCCGAAGGTAA
CTGGCTTCAGCAGAGCGCAGATACCAAATACTGTTCTTCTAGTGTAGCCGTAGTTAGGCCACCACTTCAA
GAACTCTGTAGCACCGCCTACATACCTCGCTCTGCTAATCCTGTTACCAGTGGCTGCTGCCAGTGGCGAT
AAGTCGTGTCTTACCGGGTTGGACTCAAGACGATAGTTACCGGATAAGGCGCAGCGGTCGGGCTGAACGG
GGGGTTCGTGCACACAGCCCAGCTTGGAGCGAACGACCTACACCGAACTGAGATACCTACAGCGTGAGCT
ATGAGAAAGCGCCACGCTTCCCGAAGGGAGAAAGGCGGACAGGTATCCGGTAAGCGGCAGGGTCGGAACA
GGAGAGCGCACGAGGGAGCTTCCAGGGGGAAACGCCTGGTATCTTTATAGTCCTGTCGGGTTTCGCCACC
TCTGACTTGAGCGTCGATTTTTGTGATGCTCGTCAGGGGGGCGGAGCCTATGGAAAAACGCCAGCAACGC
GGCCTTTTTACGGTTCCTGGCCTTTTGCTGGCCTTTTGCTCACATGTTCTTTCCTGCGTTATCCCCTGAT
TCTGTGGATAACCGTATTACCGCCTTTGAGTGAGCTGATACCGCTCGCCGCAGCCGAACGACCGAGCGCA
GCGAGTCAGTGAGCGAGGAAGCGGAAGAGCGCCCAATACG
Features (pLannotate 1.2.2; 27 found; start..end, strand, type, name):
     94..115     +  protein_bind   CAP binding site: CAP binding activates transcription in the presence of cAMP. E. coli catabolite activator protein
    130..160     +  promoter       lac promoter: promoter for the E. coli lac operon
    168..184     +  protein_bind   lac operator: The lac repressor binds to the lac operator to inhibit transcription in E. coli. This inhibition can be relieved by adding lactose or isopropyl-β-D-thiogalactopyranoside (IPTG). lac repressor encoded by lacI
    229..247     +  promoter       T3 promoter: promoter for bacteriophage T3 RNA polymerase
    275..501     +  promoter       RSV promoter: Rous sarcoma virus enhancer/promoter
    502..682     +  LTR            5' LTR (truncated): truncated 5' long terminal repeat (LTR) from HIV-1
    729..854     +  misc_feature   HIV-1 Ψ: packaging signal of human immunodeficiency virus type 1
    838..1201    +  CDS            HIV-1 gag (fragment): gag protein from human immunodeficiency virus 1; gag
   1347..1580    +  misc_feature   RRE: The Rev response element (RRE) of HIV-1 allows for Rev-dependent mRNA export from the nucleus to the cytoplasm.
   1957..1983    +  CDS            Rev (fragment): human immunodeficiency virus 1 (HIV-1) Rev protein; rev; enhances nuclear export of unspliced and incompletely spliced viral mRNAs
   1987..2227    +  promoter       U6 promoter: RNA polymerase III promoter for human U6 snRNA
   2275..2342    +  misc_RNA       tracrRNA (fragment): trans-activating CRISPR RNA for the Streptococcus pyogenes CRISPR/Cas9 system
   2391..2508    +  misc_feature   cPPT/CTS: central polypurine tract and central termination sequence of HIV-1
   2577..2788    +  promoter       EF-1α core promoter: core promoter for human elongation factor EF-1α
   2814..3413    +  CDS            PuroR (fragment): puromycin N-acetyltransferase; pac from Streptomyces; confers resistance to puromycin
   3429..4017    +  misc_feature   WPRE: woodchuck hepatitis virus posttranscriptional regulatory element
   4068..4087    +  misc_feature   cPPT/CTS (fragment): central polypurine tract and central termination sequence of HIV-1
   4089..4322    +  LTR            3' LTR (ΔU3): self-inactivating 3' long terminal repeat (LTR) from HIV-1
   4400..4521    +  polyA_signal   SV40 poly(A) signal: SV40 polyadenylation signal
   4561..4696    +  rep_origin     SV40 ori: SV40 origin of replication
   4717..4735    -  promoter       T7 promoter: promoter for bacteriophage T7 RNA polymerase
   4743..4898    +  CDS            lacZα (fragment): LacZα fragment of β-galactosidase; lacZ fragment
   4903..5331    +  rep_origin     f1 ori (sequence partly withheld): f1 bacteriophage origin of replication; arrow indicates direction of (+) strand synthesis
   5384..5488    +  promoter       AmpR promoter: bla
   5489..6349    +  CDS            AmpR: β-lactamase; bla; confers resistance to ampicillin, carbenicillin, and related antibiotics
   6520..7108    +  rep_origin     ori: high-copy-number ColE1/pMB1/pBR322/pUC origin of replication
   7291..81      +  CDS            lacI (fragment) (across the origin): lac repressor; lacI; The lac repressor binds to the lac operator to inhibit transcription in E. coli. This inhibition can be relieved by adding lactose or isopropyl-β-D-thiogalactopyranoside (IPTG).
