[The description below was written by a language model from this plasmid's Addgene catalogue record and pLannotate feature annotations shown in this document.]
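Description:
BUB1 A6.1 gRNA is a third-generation lentiviral CRISPR guide plasmid built on the pLenti-sgRNA backbone and designed to express a single guide RNA against human BUB1. It is propagated in E. coli through a high-copy ColE1/pUC-type origin with ampicillin resistance (AmpR). The backbone also carries an f1 origin, an SV40 origin and poly(A) signal, and remnants of lac/lacZα and T3/T7 cloning-vector elements. The catalogue gives a backbone size of 9151 bp without insert, whereas the sequenced record is 7,302 nt. This would fit replacement of a stuffer fragment during guide cloning, but the record does not explain the difference.

The viral portion has the usual self-inactivating layout. An RSV promoter drives a truncated HIV-1 5' LTR, followed by the Ψ packaging signal with a gag fragment, the RRE for Rev-dependent export, a cPPT/CTS, WPRE and a ΔU3 3' LTR. Viral genomes can therefore be packaged when helper functions are supplied in trans, and the integrated provirus lacks LTR promoter activity. Two expression units sit within this frame. A human U6 Pol III promoter transcribes the BUB1 spacer, which was inserted between BsmBI sites destroyed during cloning, fused to the S. pyogenes guide scaffold (annotated as a tracrRNA fragment). An EF-1α core promoter drives puromycin N-acetyltransferase for selecting transduced mammalian cells.

No Cas9 is annotated, so the nuclease must come from a separate source. The plasmid belongs to a guide series used for large-scale knockout analysis of cell-cycle genes in human cells.
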