Addgene plasmid #90553: BUB1 A6.1 gRNA
Purpose: 3rd generation lentiviral gRNA plasmid targeting human BUB1
Depositing lab: Iain Cheeseman. Depositing organization: Whitehead Institute for Biomedical Research. Publication: Large-Scale Analysis of CRISPR/Cas9 Cell-Cycle Knockouts Reveals the Diversity of p53-Dependent Responses to Cell-Cycle Defects. McKinley KL, Cheeseman IM. Dev Cell. 2017 Feb 27;40(4):405-420.e2. doi: 10.1016/j.devcel.2017.01.012. Epub 2017 Feb 16. PubMed 28216383.
Backbone
  Vector backbone: pLenti-sgRNA
  Backbone manufacturer: Eric Lander & David Sabatini labs (Addgene plasmid #71409)
  Backbone size w/o insert (bp): 9151
  Vector type: Lentiviral, CRISPR
  Selectable markers: Puromycin
Growth in bacteria
  Bacterial resistance: Ampicillin, 100 μg/mL
  Growth temperature: 37°C
  Growth strain: NEB Stable
  Copy number: Unknown
Gene/Insert
  Gene/Insert name: BUB1 (Guide Designation A6.1) (alt name: pKMKO series)
  gRNA/shRNA sequence: CACCgCATTGCCTGGGCGGGGCATC
  Species: H. sapiens (human)
  Promoter: U6
  Cloning method: Restriction Enzyme; 5′ cloning site BsmBI (destroyed during cloning); 3′ cloning site BsmBI (destroyed during cloning)
  Sequencing primers: 5′ hU6-F (5'-GAGGGCCTATTTCCCATGATT-3'); 3′ EF1a-R (5'-CACGGCGACTACTGCACTTA-3')
Terms and licenses: Academic/Nonprofit Terms; Industry Terms: Not Available to Industry
Depositor comments: Please note that gRNA target sequence listed is not strictly the 20nt spacer sequence, but also contains the 5' BsmBI overhang. For more information about knockout human cell lines generated using this plasmid, please see http://cellcycleknockouts.wi.mit.edu/ .
How to cite: BUB1 A6.1 gRNA was a gift from Iain Cheeseman (Addgene plasmid # 90553 ; http://n2t.net/addgene:90553 ; RRID:Addgene_90553)
